Addgene plasmid #189765: pDx_mScarlet-I3-NCwt-SYFP2
Purpose: Dual expression vector for bacteria and mammalian cells producing mScarlet-I3-NCwt-SYFP2 fusion protein for FRET analysis
Depositing lab: Dorus Gadella. Depositing organization: University of Amsterdam. Publication: mScarlet3: a brilliant and fast-maturing red fluorescent protein. Gadella TWJ Jr, van Weeren L, Stouthamer J, Hink MA, Wolters AHG, Giepmans BNG, Aumonier S, Dupuy J, Royant A. Nat Methods. 2023 Apr;20(4):541-545. doi: 10.1038/s41592-023-01809-y. Epub 2023 Mar 27. PubMed 36973546.
Backbone
  Vector backbone: pTriEx-3
  Vector type: Mammalian Expression, Bacterial Expression
Growth in bacteria
  Bacterial resistance: Kanamycin, 50 μg/mL
  Growth temperature: 37°C
  Growth strain: DH5alpha
  Copy number: High Copy
Gene/Insert
  Gene/Insert name: mScarlet-I3-NCwt-SYFP2
  Species: Synthetic
  Promoter: CMV & Rha
  Tag / fusion protein: 6xHis (N terminal on insert)
  Cloning method: Restriction Enzyme; 5′ cloning site unknown (unknown if destroyed)
Terms and licenses: Academic/Nonprofit Terms; Industry Terms: Not Available to Industry
How to cite: pDx_mScarlet-I3-NCwt-SYFP2 was a gift from Dorus Gadella (Addgene plasmid # 189765 ; http://n2t.net/addgene:189765 ; RRID:Addgene_189765)
