[The description below was written by a language model from this plasmid's Addgene catalogue record and pLannotate feature annotations shown in this document.]
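Description:
pDx_mScarlet-I3-NCwt-SYFP2 is a 6,355 nt dual-expression plasmid built on the pTriEx-3 backbone, designed to produce the same fluorescent fusion protein in both E. coli and mammalian cells. It is maintained in bacteria at high copy through a ColE1/pUC-type origin and selected with kanamycin via an aph(3')-Ia resistance gene driven by a fragment of the bla promoter.

The payload is a synthetic tandem fusion of the red fluorescent protein mScarlet-I3 (the "NCwt" variant; automated annotation labels it as the related mScarlet-I) joined directly to the yellow fluorescent protein SYFP2. According to the record it carries an N-terminal 6xHis tag, and a thrombin cleavage site is annotated just upstream of the red protein. Two promoters are arranged in series ahead of this open reading frame. A CMV enhancer/promoter followed by a fragment of a chimeric chicken β-actin/rabbit β-globin intron drives transcription in mammalian cells. The rhaB promoter, which is induced by L-rhamnose and repressed by glucose, controls expression in bacteria. Downstream lie a rabbit β-globin polyadenylation signal for mammalian transcripts and a T7 terminator.

Several backbone remnants from pTriEx-3 are also present: baculovirus sequences (lef2, ORF603, a polyhedrin fragment and the polyhedrin 3' UTR), which normally flank a cassette for recombination into baculovirus, and a single loxP site. The record gives no use for these.

The stated purpose is FRET analysis. With SYFP2 and the mScarlet variant held together in one polypeptide, the construct serves as a fixed yellow–red pair for assessing energy transfer in cells or with protein made in bacteria.
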