Features (pLannotate 1.2.2; 19 found; start..end, strand, type, name):
    158..276     +  promoter       rhaB promoter: promoter of the E. coli rhaBAD operon, conferring tight induction with L-rhamnose and repression with D-glucose in the presence of RhaR and RhaS (Giacalone et al., 2006)
    378..395     +  CDS            thrombin site: thrombin recognition and cleavage site
    420..1115    +  CDS            mScarlet-I: bright monomeric red fluorescent protein evolved from a synthetic template (Bindels et al., 2016) matures faster than mScarlet
   1116..1832    +  CDS            SYFP2: SYFP2 is a basic (constitutively fluorescent) yellow fluorescent protein published in 2006, derived from Aequorea victoria. It is reported to be a very rapidly-maturing monomer with moderate acid sensitivity.
   1844..1912    +  CDS            HBB (fragment): HBB_PONPY - Experimental evidence at transcript level: Swiss-Prot protein existence level 2. Involved in oxygen transport from the lung to the various peripheral tissues. From Pongo pygmaeus (Bornean orangutan).
   1987..2042    +  polyA_signal   β-globin poly(A) signal: rabbit β-globin polyadenylation signal (Gil and Proudfoot, 1987)
   2130..2177    +  terminator     T7 terminator: transcription terminator for bacteriophage T7 RNA polymerase
   2191..2274    +  CDS            PH (fragment): PYHD_NPVAC - Also known as P29, POLH. Experimental evidence at protein level: Swiss-Prot protein existence level 1. Major component of the virus occlusion bodies which are large proteinaceous structures termed polyhedra. These structures serve as the protective package for the virus particles outside the infected host and allow natural transmission of virus between insect hosts, assisting persistence in the environment. Forms the paracrystalline lattice of polyhedra and interacts with enveloped virions as well as other accessory molecules and structures to form a mature viral occlusion body. F
   2278..2650    +  3'UTR          polyhedrin 3' UTR: 3' UTR from the Autographa californica nucleopolyhedrovirus polyhedrin gene (Suzuki et al., 2006)
   2904..2937    +  protein_bind   loxP: Cre-mediated recombination occurs in the 8-bp core sequence (GCATACAT). Cre recombinase
   3105..3692    -  rep_origin     ori: high-copy-number ColE1/pMB1/pBR322/pUC origin of replication
   3705..4520    -  CDS            KanR: aminoglycoside phosphotransferase; aph(3')-Ia; confers resistance to kanamycin in bacteria or G418 (Geneticin®) in eukaryotes
   4521..4572    -  promoter       AmpR promoter (fragment): bla
   4586..4621    +  CDS            lef2 (fragment): baculovirus late expression factor 2
   4763..4887    +  CDS            lef2: baculovirus late expression factor 2
   4925..5530    +  CDS            ORF603: baculovirus ORF603 protein
   5602..5961    +  enhancer       CMV enhancer (fragment): human cytomegalovirus immediate early enhancer
   5963..6162    +  promoter       CMV promoter: human cytomegalovirus (CMV) immediate early promoter
   6314..89      +  intron         chimeric intron (fragment) (across the origin): chimera between introns from chicken β-actin and rabbit β-globin
>Addgene plasmid #189765 | pDx_mScarlet-I3-NCwt-SYFP2 | addgene full sequence | sequence record 375318 | Addgene NGS Result
GGGGCAGGGCGGGGTTCGGCTTCTGGCGTGTGACCGGCGGCTCTAGAGCCTCTGCTAACCATGTTCATGC
CTTCTTCTTTTTCCTACAGCTCCTGGGCAACGTGCTGGTTATTGTGCTGTCTCATCATTTTGGCAAAGAA
TTGGATCGGACCGAAATCACCACAATTCAGCAAATTGTGAACATCATCACGTTCATCTTTCCCTGGTTGC
CAAAGGCCCATTTTCCTGTCAGTAACGAGAAGGTCGCGAATTCAGGCGCTTTTTAGACTGGTCGTAGGGA
GACCACAACGGTTTCCCTCTAGAAATAATTTTGTTTAACTATAAGAAGGAGATATACCATGCGGGGTTCT
CATCATCACCACCATCACAGCAGCGGCCTGGTGCCGCGCGGCAGCTCGCTAGCGCTGCCGGTCGCCACCA
TGGTGAGCAAGGGCGAGGCAGTGATCAAGGAGTTCATGCGGTTCAAGGTGCACATGGAGGGCTCCATGAA
CGGCCACGAGTTCGAGATCGAGGGCGAGGGCGAGGGCCGCCCCTACGAGGGCACCCAGACCGCCAAGCTG
AAGGTGACCAAGGGTGGCCCCCTGCCCTTCTCCTGGGACATCCTGTCCCCTCAGTTCATGTACGGCTCCA
GGGCCTTCATCAAGCACCCCGCCGACATCCCCGACTACTGGAAGCAGTCCTTCCCCGAGGGCTTCAAGTG
GGAGCGCGTGATGATCTTCGAGGACGGCGGCACCGTGTCCGTGACCCAGGACACCTCCCTGGAGGACGGC
ACCCTGATCTACAAGGTGAAGCTCCGCGGCGGCAACTTCCCTCCTGACGGCCCCGTAATGCAGAAGAGGA
CAATGGGCTGGGAAGCATCCACCGAGCGGTTGTACCCCGAGGACGTCGTGCTGAAGGGCGACATTAAGAT
GGCCCTGCGCCTGAAGGACGGCGGCCGCTACCTGGCGGACTTCAAGACCACCTACAAGGCCAAGAAGCCC
GTGCAGATGCCCGGCGCCTTCAACATCGACCGCAAGTTGGACATCACCTCCCACAACGAGGACTACACCG
TGGTGGAACAGTACGAACGCTCCGTGGCCCGCCACTCCACCGGCGGCATGGACGAGCTGTACAAGATGGT
GAGCAAGGGCGAGGAGCTGTTCACCGGGGTGGTGCCCATCCTGGTCGAGCTGGACGGCGACGTAAACGGC
CACAAGTTCAGCGTGTCCGGCGAGGGCGAGGGCGATGCCACCTACGGCAAGCTGACCCTGAAGCTGATCT
GCACCACCGGCAAGCTGCCCGTGCCCTGGCCCACCCTCGTGACCACCCTGGGCTACGGCGTGCAGTGCTT
CGCCCGCTACCCCGACCACATGAAGCAGCACGACTTCTTCAAGTCCGCCATGCCCGAAGGCTACGTCCAG
GAGCGCACCATCTTCTTCAAGGACGACGGCAACTACAAGACCCGCGCCGAGGTGAAGTTCGAGGGCGACA
CCCTGGTGAACCGCATCGAGCTGAAGGGCATCGACTTCAAGGAGGACGGCAACATCCTGGGGCACAAGCT
GGAGTACAACTACAACAGCCACAACGTCTATATCACCGCCGACAAGCAGAAGAACGGCATCAAGGCCAAC
TTCAAGATCCGCCACAACATCGAGGACGGCGGCGTGCAGCTCGCCGACCACTACCAGCAGAACACCCCCA
TCGGCGACGGCCCCGTGCTGCTGCCCGACAACCACTACCTGAGCTACCAGTCCAAGCTGAGCAAAGACCC
CAACGAGAAGCGCGATCACATGGTCCTGCTGGAGTTCGTGACCGCCGCCGGGATCACTCTCGGCATGGAC
GAGCTCTACAAGTAAGTGATTAACCTCAGGTGCAGGCTGCCTATCAGAAGGTGGTGGCTGGTGTGGCCAA
TGCCCTGGCTCACAAATACCACTGAGATCGATCTTTTTCCCTCTGCCAAAAATTATGGGGACATCATGAA
GCCCCTTGAGCATCTGACTTCTGGCTAATAAAGGAAATTTATTTTCATTGCAATAGTGTGTTGGAATTTT
TTGTGTCTCTCACTCGGAAGGACATATGGGAGGGCAAATCATTTAAAACATCAGAATGAGTATTTGGTTT
AGAGTTTGGCAACATATGCCCATATGTAACTAGCATAACCCCTTGGGGCCTCTAAACGGGTCTTGAGGGG
TTTTTTGCTGAAAGCATGCGGAGGAAATTCTCCTTGAAGTTTCCCTGGTGTTCAAAGTAAAGGAGTTTGC
ACCAGACGCACCTCTGTTCACTGGTCCGGCGTATTAAAACACGATACATTGTTATTAGTACATTTATTAA
GCGCTAGATTCTGTGCGTTGTTGATTTACAGACAATTGTTGTACGTATTTTAATAATTCATTAAATTTAT
AATCTTTAGGGTGGTATGTTAGAGCGAAAATCAAATGATTTTCAGCGTCTTTATATCTGAATTTAAATAT
TAAATCCTCAATAGATTTGTAAAATAGGTTTCGATTAGTTTCAAACAAGGGTTGTTTTTCCGAACCGATG
GCTGGACTATCTAATGGATTTTCGCTCAACGCCACAAAACTTGCCAAATCTTGTAGCAGCAATCTAGCTT
TGTCGATATTCGTTTGTGTTTTGTTTTGTAATAAAGGTTCGACGTCGTTCAAAATATTATGCGCTTTTGT
ATTTCTTTCATCACTGTCGTTAGTATACAATTGACTCGACGTAAACACGTTAAATAGAGCTTGGACATAT
TTAACATCGGGCGTGTTAGCTTTATTAGGCCGATTATCGTCGTCGTCCCAACCCTCGTCGTTAGAAGTTG
CTTCCGAAGACGATTTTGCCATAGCCACACGACGCCTATTAATTGTGTCGGCTAACACGTCCGCGATCAA
ATTTGTAGTTGAGCTTTTTGGAATTGCGATCGCATAACTTCGTATAGCATACATTATACGAAGTTATAAG
CTCGGAACGCTGCGCTCGGTCGTTCGGCTGCGGCGAGCGGTATCAGCTCACTCAAAGGCGGTAATACGGT
TATCCACAGAATCAGGGGATAACGCAGGAAAGAACATGTGAGCAAAAGGCCAGCAAAAGGCCAGGAACCG
TAAAAAGGCCGCGTTGCTGGCGTTTTTCCATAGGCTCCGCCCCCTGACGAGCATCACAAAAATCGACGCT
CAAGTCAGAGGTGGCGAAACCCGACAGGACTATAAAGATACCAGGCGTTTCCCCCTGGAAGCTCCCTCGT
GCGCTCTCCTGTTCCGACCCTGCCGCTTACCGGATACCTGTCCGCCTTTCTCCCTTCGGGAAGCGTGGCG
CTTTCTCATAGCTCACGCTGTAGGTATCTCAGTTCGGTGTAGGTCGTTCGCTCCAAGCTGGGCTGTGTGC
ACGAACCCCCCGTTCAGCCCGACCGCTGCGCCTTATCCGGTAACTATCGTCTTGAGTCCAACCCGGTAAG
ACACGACTTATCGCCACTGGCAGCAGCCACTGGTAACAGGATTAGCAGAGCGAGGTATGTAGGCGGTGCT
ACAGAGTTCTTGAAGTGGTGGCCTAACTACGGCTACACTAGAAGAACAGTATTTGGTATCTGCGCTCTGC
TGAAGCCAGTTACCTTCGGAAAAAGAGTTGGTAGCTCTTGATCCGGCAAACAAACCACCGCTGGTAGCGG
TGGTTTTTTTGTTTGCAAGCAGCAGATTACGCGCAGAAAAAAAGGATCTCAAGAAGATCCTTTGTTAGAA
AAACTCATCGAGCATCAAGTGAAACTGCAATTTATTCATATCAGGATTATCAATACCATATTTTTGAAAA
AGCCGTTTCTGTAATGAAGGAGAAAACTCACCGAGGCAGTTCCATAGGATGGCAAGATCCTGGTATCGGT
CTGCGATTCCGACTCGTCCAACATCAATACAACCTATTAATTTCCCCTCGTCAAAAATAAGGTTATCAAG
TGAGAAATCACCATGAGTGACGACTGAATCCGGTGAGAATGGCAAAAGCTTATGCATTTCTTTCCAGACT
TGTTCAACAGGCCAGCCATTACGCTCGTCATCAAAATCACTCGCACCAACCAAACCGTTATTCATTCGTG
ATTGCGCCTGAGCGAGACGAAATACGCGATCGCCGTTAAAAGGACAATTACAAACAGGAATCGAATGCAA
CCGGCGCAGGAACACTGCCAGCGCATCAACAATATTTTCACCTGAATCAGGATATTCTTCTAATACCTGG
AATGCTGTTTTCCCTGGGATCGCAGTGGTGAGTAACCATGCATCATCAGGAGTACGGATAAAATGCTTGA
TGGTCGGAAGAGGCATAAATTCCGTCAGCCAGTTTAGCCTGACCATCTCATCTGTAACATCATTGGCAAC
GCTACCTTTGCCATGTTTCAGAAACAACTCTGGCGCATCGGGCTTCCCATACAATCGATAGATTGTCGCA
CCTGATTGCCCGACATTATCGCGAGCCCATTTATACCCATATAAATCAGCATCCATGTTGGAATTTAATC
GCGGCCTCGAGCAAGACGTTTCCCGTTGAATATGGCTCATACTCTTCCTTTTTCAATATTATTGAAGCAT
TTATCAGGGTTATTGTCTCATGTCCGCGCGTTTCCTGCATCTTTTAATCAAATCCCAAGATGTGTATAAA
CGCGCCGGTATGTATAGGAAGAGGTTTATACTAAACTGTTACATTGCAAACGTGGTTTCGTGTGCCAAGT
GTGAAAACCGATGTTTAATCAAGGCTCTGACGCATTTCTACAACCACGACTCCAAGTGTGTGGGTGAAGT
CATGCATCTTTTAATCAAATCCCAAGATGTGTATAAACCACCAAACTGCCAAAAAATGAAAACTGTCGAC
AAGCTCTGTCCGTTTGCTGGCAACTGCAAGGGTCTCAATCCTATTTGTAATTATTGAATAATAAAACAAT
TATAAATGTCAAATTTGTTTTTTATTAACGATACAAACCAAACGCAACAAGAACATTTGTAGTATTATCT
ATAATTGAAAACGCGTAGTTATAATCGCTGAGGTAATATTTAAAATCATTTTCAAATGATTCACAGTTAA
TTTGCGACAATATAATTTTATTTTCACATAAACTAGACGCCTTGTCGTCTTCTTCTTCGTATTCCTTCTC
TTTTTCATTTTTCTCTTCATAAAAATTAACATAGTTATTATCGTATCCATATATGTATCTATCGTATAGA
GTAAATTTTTTGTTGTCATAAATATATATGTCTTTTTTAATGGGGTGTATAGTACCGCTGCGCATAGTTT
TTCTGTAATTTACAACAGTGCTATTTTCTGGTAGTTCTTCGGAGTGTGTTGCTTTAATTATTAAATTTAT
ATAATCAATGAATTTGGGATCGTCGGTTTTATACAATATGTTGCCGGCATAGTACGCAGCTTCTTCTAGT
TCAATTACACCATTTTTTAGCAGCACCGGATTAACATAACTTTCCAAAATGTTGTACGAACCGTTAAACA
AAAACAGTTCACCTCCCTTTTCTATACTATTGTCTGCGAGCAGTTGTTTGTTGTTAAAAATAACAGCCAT
TGTAATGAGACGCACAAACTAATATCACAAACTGGAAATGTCTATCAATATATAGTTGCTGATGGCCGGC
CTATTAATAGTAATCAATTACGGGGTCATTAGTTCATAGCCCATATATGGAGTTCCGCGTTACATAACTT
ACGGTAAATGGCCCGCCTGGCTGACCGCCCAACGACCCCCGCCCATTGACGTCAATAATGACGTATGTTC
CCATAGTAACGCCAATAGGGACTTTCCATTGACGTCAATGGGTGGAGTATTTACGGTAAACTGCCCACTT
GGCAGTACATCAAGTGTATCATATGCCAAGTCCGCCCCCTATTGACGTCAATGACGGTAAATGGCCCGCC
TGGCATTATGCCCAGTACATGACCTTACGGGACTTTCCTACTTGGCAGTACATCTACGTATTAGTCATCG
CTATTACCATGCTGATGCGGTTTTGGCAGTACACCAATGGGCGTGGATAGCGGTTTGACTCACGGGGATT
TCCAAGTCTCCACCCCATTGACGTCAATGGGAGTTTGTTTTGGCACCAAAATCAACGGGACTTTCCAAAA
TGTCGTAATAACCCCGCCCCGTTGACGCAAATGGGCGGTAGGCGTGTACGGTGGGAGGTCTATATAAGCA
GACGTCGTTTAGTGAACCGTCAGATCACTAGATGCTTTATTGCGGTAGTTTATCACAGTTAAATTGCTAA
CGCCAGTCTCGAACTTAACGTGCAGAAGTTGGTCGTGAGGCACTGGGCAGGTAAGTATCGGGCCCTTTGT
GCGGGGGGAGCGGCTCGGGGCTGTCCGCGGGGGGACGGCTGCCTTCGGGGGGGAC
